>Addgene plasmid #225755 | CROPseq-multi-v2-palmitoyl-mTagBFP2-BsmBI_entry (pRW1509) | addgene full sequence | sequence record 446065 | Addgene NGS Result
GGGTCTCTCTGGTTAGACCAGATCTGAGCCTGGGAGCTCTCTGGCTAACTAGGGAACCCACTGCTTAAGC
CTCAATAAAGCTTGCCTTGAGTGCTTCAAGTAGTGTGTGCCCGTCTGTTGTGTGACTCTGGTAACTAGAG
ATCCCTCAGACCCTTTTAGTCAGTGTGGAAAATCTCTAGCAGTGGCGCCCGAACAGGGACTTGAAAGCGA
AAGGGAAACCAGAGGAGCTCTCTCGACGCAGGACTCGGCTTGCTGAAGCGCGCACGGCAAGAGGCGAGGG
GCGGCGACTGGTGAGTACGCCAAAAATTTTGACTAGCGGAGGCTAGAAGGAGAGAGATGGGTGCGAGAGC
GTCAGTATTAAGCGGGGGAGAATTAGATCGCGATGGGAAAAAATTCGGTTAAGGCCAGGGGGAAAGAAAA
AATATAAATTAAAACATATAGTATGGGCAAGCAGGGAGCTAGAACGATTCGCAGTTAATCCTGGCCTGTT
AGAAACATCAGAAGGCTGTAGACAAATACTGGGACAGCTACAACCATCCCTTCAGACAGGATCAGAAGAA
CTTAGATCATTATATAATACAGTAGCAACCCTCTATTGTGTGCATCAAAGGATAGAGATAAAAGACACCA
AGGAAGCTTTAGACAAGATAGAGGAAGAGCAAAACAAAAGTAAGACCACCGCACAGCAAGCGGCCGCTGA
TCTTCAGACCTGGAGGAGGAGATATGAGGGACAATTGGAGAAGTGAATTATATAAATATAAAGTAGTAAA
AATTGAACCATTAGGAGTAGCACCCACCAAGGCAAAGAGAAGAGTGGTGCAGAGAGAAAAAAGAGCAGTG
GGAATAGGAGCTTTGTTCCTTGGGTTCTTGGGAGCAGCAGGAAGCACTATGGGCGCAGCGTCAATGACGC
TGACGGTACAGGCCAGACAATTATTGTCTGGTATAGTGCAGCAGCAGAACAATTTGCTGAGGGCTATTGA
GGCGCAACAGCATCTGTTGCAACTCACAGTCTGGGGCATCAAGCAGCTCCAGGCAAGAATCCTGGCTGTG
GAAAGATACCTAAAGGATCAACAGCTCCTGGGGATTTGGGGTTGCTCTGGAAAACTCATTTGCACCACTG
CTGTGCCTTGGAATGCTAGTTGGAGTAATAAATCTCTGGAACAGATTTGGAATCACACGACCTGGATGGA
GTGGGACAGAGAAATTAACAATTACACAAGCTTAATACACTCCTTAATTGAAGAATCGCAAAACCAGCAA
GAAAAGAATGAACAAGAATTATTGGAATTAGATAAATGGGCAAGTTTGTGGAATTGGTTTAACATAACAA
ATTGGCTGTGGTATATAAAATTATTCATAATGATAGTAGGAGGCTTGGTAGGTTTAAGAATAGTTTTTGC
TGTACTTTCTATAGTGAATAGAGTTAGGCAGGGATATTCACCATTATCGTTTCAGAATCTTGAGACAAAT
GGCAGTATTCATCCACAATTTTAAAAGAAAAGGGGGGATTGGGGGGTACAGTGCAGGGGAAAGAATAGTA
GACATAATAGCAACAGACATACAAACTAAAGAATTACAAAAACAAATTACAAAAATTCAAAATTTTCGGG
TTTATTACAGGGACAGCAGAGATCCACTTTGGCGCCGGCTCGAGGGGGCCCGGGTGCAAAGATGGATAAA
GTTTTAAACAGAGAGGAATCTTTGCAGCTAATGGACCTTCTAGGTCTTGAAAGGAGTGGGAATTGGCTCC
GGTGCCCGTCAGTGGGCAGAGCGCACATCGCCCACAGTCCCCGAGAAGTTGGGGGGAGGGGTCGGCAATT
GATCCGGTGCCTAGAGAAGGTGGCGCGGGGTAAACTGGGAAAGTGATGTCGTGTACTGGCTCCGCCTTTT
TCCCGAGGGTGGGGGAGAACCGTATATAAGTGCAGTAGTCGCCGTGAACGTTCTTTTTCGCAACGGGTTT
GCCGCCAGAACACAGGTAAGTGCCGTGTGTGGTTCCCGCGGGCCTGGCCTCTTTACGGGTTATGGCCCTT
GCGTGCCTTGAATTACTTCCACCTGGCTGCAGTACGTGATTCTTGATCCCGAGCTTCGGGTTGGAAGTGG
GTGGGAGAGTTCGAGGCCTTGCGCTTAAGGAGCCCCTTCGCCTCGTGCTTGAGTTGAGGCCTGGCCTGGG
CGCTGGGGCCGCCGCGTGCGAATCTGGTGGCACCTTCGCGCCTGTCTCGCTGCTTTCGATAAGTCTCTAG
CCATTTAAAATTTTTGATGACCTGCTGCGACGCTTTTTTTCTGGCAAGATAGTCTTGTAAATGCGGGCCA
AGATCTGCACACTGGTATTTCGGTTTTTGGGGCCGCGGGCGGCGACGGGGCCCGTGCGTCCCAGCGCACA
TGTTCGGCGAGGCGGGGCCTGCGAGCGCGGCCACCGAGAATCGGACGGGGGTAGTCTCAAGCTGGCCGGC
CTGCTCTGGTGCCTGGCCTCGCGCCGCCGTGTATCGCCCCGCCCTGGGCGGCAAGGCTGGCCCGGTCGGC
ACCAGTTGCGTGAGCGGAAAGATGGCCGCTTCCCGGCCCTGCTGCAGGGAGCTCAAAATGGAGGACGCGG
CGCTCGGGAGAGCGGGCGGGTGAGTCACCCACACAAAGGAAAAGGGCCTTTCCGTCCTCAGCCGTCGCTT
CATGTGACTCCACGGAGTACCGGGCGCCGTCCAGGCACCTCGATTAGTTCTCGAGCTTTTGGAGTACGTC
GTCTTTAGGTTGGGGGGAGGGGTTTTATGCGATGGAGTTTCCCCACACTGAGTGGGTGGAGACTGAAGTT
AGGCCAGCTTGGCACTTGATGTAATTCTCCTTGGAATTTGCCCTTTTTGAGTTTGGATCTTGGTTCATTC
TCAAGCCTCAGACAGTGGTTCAAAGTTTTTTTCTTCCATTTCAGGTGTCGTGACGTACGGCCACCATGCT
GTGCTGTATGAGAAGAACCAAACAGGTTGAAAAGAATGATGAGGACCAAAAGATCATGGTGTCTAAGGGC
GAAGAGCTGATTAAGGAGAACATGCACATGAAGCTGTACATGGAGGGCACCGTGGACAACCATCACTTCA
AGTGCACATCCGAGGGCGAAGGCAAGCCCTACGAGGGCACCCAGACCATGAGAATCAAGGTGGTCGAGGG
CGGCCCTCTCCCCTTCGCCTTCGACATCCTGGCTACTAGCTTCCTCTACGGCAGCAAGACCTTCATCAAC
CACACCCAGGGCATCCCCGACTTCTTCAAGCAGTCCTTCCCTGAGGGCTTCACATGGGAGAGAGTCACCA
CATACGAGGACGGGGGCGTGCTGACCGCTACCCAGGACACCAGCCTCCAGGACGGCTGCCTCATCTACAA
CGTCAAGATCAGAGGGGTGAACTTCACATCCAACGGCCCTGTGATGCAGAAGAAAACACTCGGCTGGGAG
GCCTTCACCGAAACGCTGTACCCCGCTGACGGCGGCCTGGAAGGCAGAAACGACATGGCCCTGAAGCTCG
TGGGCGGGAGCCATCTGATCGCAAACGCCAAGACCACATATAGATCCAAGAAACCCGCTAAGAACCTCAA
GATGCCTGGCGTCTACTATGTGGACTACAGACTGGAAAGAATCAAGGAGGCCAACAACGAGACCTACGTC
GAGCAGCACGAGGTGGCAGTGGCCAGATACTGCGACCTCCCTAGCAAACTGGGGCACAAGCTTAATTAAA
CGCGTTAAGTCGACAATCAACCTCTGGATTACAAAATTTGTGAAAGATTGACTGGTATTCTTAACTATGT
TGCTCCTTTTACGCTATGTGGATACGCTGCTTTAATGCCTTTGTATCATGCTATTGCTTCCCGTATGGCT
TTCATTTTCTCCTCCTTGTATAAATCCTGGTTGCTGTCTCTTTATGAGGAGTTGTGGCCCGTTGTCAGGC
AACGTGGCGTGGTGTGCACTGTGTTTGCTGACGCAACCCCCACTGGTTGGGGCATTGCCACCACCTGTCA
GCTCCTTTCCGGGACTTTCGCTTTCCCCCTCCCTATTGCCACGGCGGAACTCATCGCCGCCTGCCTTGCC
CGCTGCTGGACAGGGGCTCGGCTGTTGGGCACTGACAATTCCGTGGTGTTGTCGGGGAAATCATCGTCCT
TTCCTTGGCTGCTCGCCTGTGTTGCCACCTGGATTCTGCGCGGGACGTCCTTCTGCTACGTCCCTTCGGC
CCTCAATCCAGCGGACCTTCCTTCCCGCGGCCTGCTGCCGGCTCTGCGGCCTCTTCCGCGTGTTCGCCTT
CGCCCTCAGACGAGTCGGATCTCCCTTTGGGCCGCCTCCCCGCGTCGACTTTAAGACCAATGACTTACAA
GGCAGCTGTAGATCTTAGCCACTTTTTAAAAGAAAAGGGGGGACTGGAAGGGCTAATTCACTCCCAACGA
AGAGAAGATTTCACCATTATCGTTTCAGACCCATTTTTAATACGACTCACTATAGGGAAAAAAAGCACCG
ACTCGGTGCCACTTTTTCAAGTTGATAACGGACTAGCCTTATTTCAACTTGCTATGCTGTTAGAGACGTA
CAAAAAAGAGCAAGAAGCTAAAAAAGATTTAAAAATTATTTTTAGCGCAGTTAATGGAACAGGAACTAAA
TTTACCCCAAAAATATTACGTGAATCAGGATATAACGTTATTGAGGTTGAAGAGCATGCATTTGAAGATG
AAACATTTAAAAATGTTGTAAATCCAAATCCAGAATTTGATCCTGCATGAAAAATACCGCTTGAATATGG
TATTAAACATGATGCAGATATTATTATTATGAATGACCCAGATGCTGACAGATTTGGAATGGCAATAAAA
CATGATGGTCATTTTGTAAGATTAGATGGAAATCAAACAGGACCAATTTTAATTGATTGAAAATTATCAA
ATCTAAAACGCTTAAATAGCATTCCAAAAAATCCGGCTCTATATTCAAGTTTTGTAACAAGTGATTTGGG
TGATAGAATCGCTCATGAAAAATATGGAGTTAATATTGTAAAAACTTTAACTGGATTTAAATGAATGGGT
AGAGAAATTGCTAAAGAAGAAGATAACGGATTAAATTTTGTTTTTGCTTATGAAGAAAGTTATGGATATG
TAATTGATGACTCAGCTAGAGATAAAGATGGAATACAAGCTTCTATATTAATAGCAGAGGCTGCTTGATT
TTATAAAAAACAAAATAAAACATTAGTAGACTATTTAGAAGATTTATTTAAAGAAATGGGTGCATATTAC
ACTTTCACTTTAAACTTGAATTTTAAACCAGAAGAAAAGAAATTAAAAATTGAACCATTAATGAAATCAT
TGAGAGCAACACCCTTAACTCAAATTGCTGGACTTAAAGTTGTTAATGTTGAAGACTACATCGATGGAAT
GTATAATATGCCAGGACAAGACTTACTAAAATTTTATTTAGAAGATAAGTCATGATTTGCTGTTCGCCCA
AGTGGAACTGAACCTAAACTAAAAATTTATTTTATAGGTGTTGGTGAATCTGTTCAAAACGCTAAAGTTA
AAGTAGACGAAATTATTAAAGAATTAAAATTAAAAATGAATATATAGGAGAAAAAATGAAACTAAACAAA
TATATAGATCACACATTATTAAAACAAGATGCTACGAAAGCTGAAATTAAACAATTATGTGATGAAGCAA
TTGAATTTGATTTTGCAACAGTTTGTGTTAATTCATATTGAACAAGCTATTGTAAAGAATTATTAAAAGG
CACAAATGTAGGAATAACAAATGTTGTAGGTTTTCCTCTAGGTGCATGCACAACAGCTACAAAAGCATTC
GAAGTTTCTGAAGCAATTAAAGATGGTGCAACAGAAATTGATATGGTATTAAATATTGGTGCATTAAAAG
ACAAAAATTATGAATTAGTTTTAGAAGACATGAAAGCTGTAAAAAAAGCAGCTGGATCACATGTTGTTAA
ATGTATTATGGAAAATTGTTTATTAACAAAAGAAGAAATCATGAAAGCTTGTGAAATAGCTGTTGAAGCT
GGATTAGAATTTGTTAAAACATCAACAGGATTTTCAAAATCAGGTGCAACATTTGAAGATGTTAAACTAA
TGAAGTCAGTTGTTAAAGACAATGCTTTAGTTAAAGCAGCTGGTGGAGTTAGAACATTTGAAGATGCTCA
AAAAATGATTGAAGCAGGAGCTGACCGCTTAGGAACAAGTGGTGGAGTAGCTATTATTAAAGGTGAAGAA
AACAACGCGAGTTACTAAAACTAGCGTTTTTTTATTTTGCTCATTTTTATTAAAAGTTTGCAAAAAGGAA
CATAAAAATTCTAATTATTGATACTAAAGTTATTAAAAAGAAGATTTTGGTTGATTTTATAAAGGTCATA
GAATATAATATTTTAGCATGTGTATTTTGTGTGCTCATTTACAACCGTCTCTGCATTGGCCGGGAATCGA
ACCCGGGCCTCCCGCGTGGCAGGCGAGAATTCTACCACTGAACCACCAATGCCGGTGTTTCGTCCTTTCC
ACAAGATATATAAAGCCAAGAAATCGAAATACTTTCAAGTTACGGTAAGCATATGATAGTCCATTTTAAA
ACATAATTTTAAAACTGCAAACTACCCAAGAAATTATTACTTTCTACGTCACGTATTTTGTACTAATATC
TTTGTGTTTACAGTCAAATTAATTCTAATTATCTCTCTAACAGCCTTGTATCGTATATGCAAATATGAAG
GAATCATGGGAAATAGGCCCTCAAGCTTGGCGTAACTAGATCTTGAGACACTGCTTTTTGCTTGTACTGG
GTCTCTCTGGTTAGACCAGATCTGAGCCTGGGAGCTCTCTGGCTAACTAGGGAACCCACTGCTTAAGCCT
CAATAAAGCTTGCCTTGAGTGCTTCAAGTAGTGTGTGCCCGTCTGTTGTGTGACTCTGGTAACTAGAGAT
CCCTCAGACCCTTTTAGTCAGTGTGGAAAATCTCTAGCAGTACGTATAGTAGTTCATGTCATCTTATTAT
TCAGTATTTATAACTTGCAAAGAAATGAATATCAGAGAGTGAGAGGAACTTGTTTATTGCAGCTTATAAT
GGTTACAAATAAAGCAATAGCATCACAAATTTCACAAATAAAGCATTTTTTTCACTGCATTCTAGTTGTG
GTTTGTCCAAACTCATCAATGTATCTTATCATGTCTGGCTCTAGCTATCCCGCCCCTAACTCCGCCCATC
CCGCCCCTAACTCCGCCCAGTTCCGCCCATTCTCCGCCCCATGGCTGACTAATTTTTTTTATTTATGCAG
AGGCCGAGGCCGCCTCGGCCTCTGAGCTATTCCAGAAGTAGTGAGGAGGCTTTTTTGGAGGCCTAGGGAC
GTACCCAATTCGCCCTATAGTGAGTCGTATTACGCGCGCTCACTGGCCGTCGTTTTACAACGTCGTGACT
GGGAAAACCCTGGCGTTACCCAACTTAATCGCCTTGCAGCACATCCCCCTTTCGCCAGCTGGCGTAATAG
CGAAGAGGCCCGCACCGATCGCCCTTCCCAACAGTTGCGCAGCCTGAATGGCGAATGGG
[124 nt withheld, positions 7550-7673]
C
[91 nt withheld, positions 7675-7765]
A
[49 nt withheld, positions 7767-7815]
CCTTTGACGTTGGAGTCCACGTTCTTT
[37 nt withheld, positions 7843-7879]
ACCCTATCTCGGTCTATTCTTTTGATTTATAAGGGATTTTGCCGATTTCGGCCTATTGGTTAAAAAATGA
GCTGATTTAACAAAAATTTAACGCGAATTTTAACAAAATATTAACGCTTACAATTTAGGTGGCACTTTTC
GGGGAAATGTGCGCGGAACCCCTATTTGTTTATTTTTCTAAATACATTCAAATATGTATCCGCTCATGAG
ACAATAACCCTGATAAATGCTTCAATAATATTGAAAAAGGAAGAGTATGAGTATTCAACATTTCCGTGTC
GCCCTTATTCCCTTTTTTGCGGCATTTTGCCTTCCTGTTTTTGCTCACCCAGAAACGCTGGTGAAAGTAA
AAGATGCTGAAGATCAGTTGGGTGCACGAGTGGGTTACATCGAACTGGATCTCAACAGCGGTAAGATCCT
TGAGAGTTTTCGCCCCGAAGAACGTTTTCCAATGATGAGCACTTTTAAAGTTCTGCTATGTGGCGCGGTA
TTATCCCGTATTGACGCCGGGCAAGAGCAACTCGGTCGCCGCATACACTATTCTCAGAATGACTTGGTTG
AGTACTCACCAGTCACAGAAAAGCATCTTACGGATGGCATGACAGTAAGAGAATTATGCAGTGCTGCCAT
AACCATGAGTGATAACACTGCGGCCAACTTACTTCTGACAACGATCGGAGGACCGAAGGAGCTAACCGCT
TTTTTGCACAACATGGGGGATCATGTAACTCGCCTTGATCGTTGGGAACCGGAGCTGAATGAAGCCATAC
CAAACGACGAGCGTGACACCACGATGCCTGTAGCAATGGCAACAACGTTGCGCAAACTATTAACTGGCGA
ACTACTTACTCTAGCTTCCCGGCAACAATTAATAGACTGGATGGAGGCGGATAAAGTTGCAGGACCACTT
CTGCGCTCGGCCCTTCCGGCTGGCTGGTTTATTGCTGATAAATCTGGAGCCGGTGAGCGTGGGTCTCGCG
GTATCATTGCAGCACTGGGGCCAGATGGTAAGCCCTCCCGTATCGTAGTTATCTACACGACGGGGAGTCA
GGCAACTATGGATGAACGAAATAGACAGATCGCTGAGATAGGTGCCTCACTGATTAAGCATTGGTAACTG
TCAGACCAAGTTTACTCATATATACTTTAGATTGATTTAAAACTTCATTTTTAATTTAAAAGGATCTAGG
TGAAGATCCTTTTTGATAATCTCATGACCAAAATCCCTTAACGTGAGTTTTCGTTCCACTGAGCGTCAGA
CCCCGTAGAAAAGATCAAAGGATCTTCTTGAGATCCTTTTTTTCTGCGCGTAATCTGCTGCTTGCAAACA
AAAAAACCACCGCTACCAGCGGTGGTTTGTTTGCCGGATCAAGAGCTACCAACTCTTTTTCCGAAGGTAA
CTGGCTTCAGCAGAGCGCAGATACCAAATACTGTTCTTCTAGTGTAGCCGTAGTTAGGCCACCACTTCAA
GAACTCTGTAGCACCGCCTACATACCTCGCTCTGCTAATCCTGTTACCAGTGGCTGCTGCCAGTGGCGAT
AAGTCGTGTCTTACCGGGTTGGACTCAAGACGATAGTTACCGGATAAGGCGCAGCGGTCGGGCTGAACGG
GGGGTTCGTGCACACAGCCCAGCTTGGAGCGAACGACCTACACCGAACTGAGATACCTACAGCGTGAGCT
ATGAGAAAGCGCCACGCTTCCCGAAGGGAGAAAGGCGGACAGGTATCCGGTAAGCGGCAGGGTCGGAACA
GGAGAGCGCACGAGGGAGCTTCCAGGGGGAAACGCCTGGTATCTTTATAGTCCTGTCGGGTTTCGCCACC
TCTGACTTGAGCGTCGATTTTTGTGATGCTCGTCAGGGGGGCGGAGCCTATGGAAAAACGCCAGCAACGC
GGCCTTTTTACGGTTCCTGGCCTTTTGCTGGCCTTTTGCTCACATGTTCTTTCCTGCGTTATCCCCTGAT
TCTGTGGATAACCGTATTACCGCCTTTGAGTGAGCTGATACCGCTCGCCGCAGCCGAACGACCGAGCGCA
GCGAGTCAGTGAGCGAGGAAGCGGAAGAGCGCCCAATACGCAAACCGCCTCTCCCCGCGCGTTGGCCGAT
TCATTAATGCAGCTGGCACGACAGGTTTCCCGACTGGAAAGCGGGCAGTGAGCGCAACGCAATTAATGTG
AGTTAGCTCACTCATTAGGCACCCCAGGCTTTACACTTTATGCTTCCGGCTCGTATGTTGTGTGGAATTG
TGAGCGGATAACAATTTCACACAGGAAACAGCTATGACCATGATTACGCCAAGCGCGCAATTAACCCTCA
CTAAAGGGAACAAAAGCTGGAGCTGCAAGCTTAAGACATTGATTATTGACTAGTTATTAATAGTAATCAA
TTACGGGGTCATTAGTTCATAGCCCATATATGGAGTTCCGCGTTACATAACTTACGGTAAATGGCCCGCC
TGGCTGACCGCCCAACGACCCCCGCCCATTGACGTCAATAATGACGTATGTTCCCATAGTAACGCCAATA
GGGACTTTCCATTGACGTCAATGGGTGGAGTATTTACGGTAAACTGCCCACTTGGCAGTACATCAAGTGT
ATCATATGCCAAGTACGCCCCCTATTGACGTCAATGACGGTAAATGGCCCGCCTGGCATTATGCCCAGTA
CATGACCTTATGGGACTTTCCTACTTGGCAGTACATCTACGTATTAGTCATCGCTATTACCATGGTGATG
CGGTTTTGGCAGTACATCAATGGGCGTGGATAGCGGTTTGACTCACGGGGATTTCCAAGTCTCCACCCCA
TTGACGTCAATGGGAGTTTGTTTTGGCACCAAAATCAACGGGACTTTCCAAAATGTCGTAACAACTCCGC
CCCATTGACGCAAATGGGCGGTAGGCGTGTACGGTGGGAGGTCTATATAAGCAGCGCGTTTTGCCTGTAC
T
Features (pLannotate 1.2.2; 33 found; start..end, strand, type, name):
      1..181     +  LTR            5' LTR (truncated): truncated 5' long terminal repeat (LTR) from HIV-1
    228..353     +  misc_feature   HIV-1 Ψ: packaging signal of human immunodeficiency virus type 1
    337..700     +  CDS            HIV-1 gag (fragment): gag protein from human immunodeficiency virus 1; gag
    846..1079    +  misc_feature   RRE: The Rev response element (RRE) of HIV-1 allows for Rev-dependent mRNA export from the nucleus to the cytoplasm.
   1489..1606    +  misc_feature   cPPT/CTS: central polypurine tract and central termination sequence of HIV-1
   1672..1738    +  CDS            small t antigen (fragment): SV40 (simian virus 40) small t antigen
   1764..1975    +  promoter       EF-1α core promoter: core promoter for human elongation factor EF-1α
   1976..2914    +  intron         EF-1α intron A: intron upstream of the start codon of human EF-1α
   2936..2995    +  CDS            Gap43 (fragment): NEUM_RAT - Experimental evidence at protein level: Swiss-Prot protein existence level 1. This protein is associated with nerve growth. It is a major component of the motile 'growth cones' that form the tips of elongating axons. Plays a role in axonal and dendritic filopodia induction (By similarity). From Rattus norvegicus (Rat).
   2996..3706    +  CDS            mTagBFP2: mTagBFP2 is a basic (constitutively fluorescent) blue fluorescent protein published in 2011, derived from Entacmaea quadricolor. It is reported to be a very rapidly-maturing monomer with very low acid sensitivity.
   3725..4313    +  misc_feature   WPRE: woodchuck hepatitis virus posttranscriptional regulatory element
   4309..4419    +  CDS            nef (fragment): NEF_HV1LA - Experimental evidence at protein level: Swiss-Prot protein existence level 1. Extracellular Nef protein targets CD4(+) T-lymphocytes for apoptosis by interacting with CXCR4 surface receptors. From Human immunodeficiency virus type 1 group M subtype B (isolate Lai) (HIV-1).
   4448..4466    +  promoter       T7 promoter: promoter for bacteriophage T7 RNA polymerase
   4475..4541    -  misc_RNA       tracrRNA (fragment): trans-activating CRISPR RNA for the Streptococcus pyogenes CRISPR/Cas9 system
   5586..6245    +  CDS            deoC1: DEOC1_STAAN - Also known as dra. Experimental evidence at protein level: Swiss-Prot protein existence level 1. Catalyzes a reversible aldol reaction between acetaldehyde and D-glyceraldehyde 3-phosphate to generate 2-deoxy-D-ribose 5- phosphate. From Staphylococcus aureus (strain N315).
   6421..6491    -  ncRNA          tRNA: Accession: RF00005 - tRNA
   6502..6742    -  promoter       U6 promoter: RNA polymerase III promoter for human U6 snRNA
   6789..6969    +  LTR            5' LTR (truncated): truncated 5' long terminal repeat (LTR) from HIV-1
   7047..7168    +  polyA_signal   SV40 poly(A) signal: SV40 polyadenylation signal
   7208..7343    +  rep_origin     SV40 ori: SV40 origin of replication
   7364..7382    -  promoter       T7 promoter: promoter for bacteriophage T7 RNA polymerase
   7390..7545    +  CDS            lacZα (fragment): LacZα fragment of β-galactosidase; lacZ fragment
   7550..7978    +  rep_origin     f1 ori (sequence partly withheld): f1 bacteriophage origin of replication; arrow indicates direction of (+) strand synthesis
   8031..8135    +  promoter       AmpR promoter: bla
   8136..8996    +  CDS            AmpR: β-lactamase; bla; confers resistance to ampicillin, carbenicillin, and related antibiotics
   9167..9755    +  rep_origin     ori: high-copy-number ColE1/pMB1/pBR322/pUC origin of replication
   9938..10030   +  CDS            lacI (fragment): lac repressor; lacI; The lac repressor binds to the lac operator to inhibit transcription in E. coli. This inhibition can be relieved by adding lactose or isopropyl-β-D-thiogalactopyranoside (IPTG).
  10043..10064   +  protein_bind   CAP binding site: CAP binding activates transcription in the presence of cAMP. E. coli catabolite activator protein
  10079..10109   +  promoter       lac promoter: promoter for the E. coli lac operon
  10113..10135   +  protein_bind   lac operator (fragment): The lac repressor binds to the lac operator to inhibit transcription in E. coli. This inhibition can be relieved by adding lactose or isopropyl-β-D-thiogalactopyranoside (IPTG). lac repressor encoded by lacI
  10178..10196   +  promoter       T3 promoter: promoter for bacteriophage T3 RNA polymerase
  10224..10603   +  enhancer       CMV enhancer: human cytomegalovirus immediate early enhancer
  10604..10803   +  promoter       CMV promoter: human cytomegalovirus (CMV) immediate early promoter
