[The description below was written by a language model from this plasmid's Addgene catalogue record and pLannotate feature annotations shown in this document.]
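Description:
CROPseq-multi-v2-palmitoyl-mTagBFP2-BsmBI_entry (pRW1509) is an empty lentiviral CRISPR entry vector, derived from CROPseq-multi-Puro, into which one or more sgRNAs are cloned by restriction enzyme cloning (BsmBI, per the name). It is a roughly 10.8 kb plasmid maintained in bacteria through a high-copy ColE1/pUC origin with ampicillin resistance. An f1 origin and an SV40 origin and poly(A) signal also sit in the backbone. A CMV enhancer/promoter lies immediately upstream of the truncated HIV-1 5' LTR, where it can drive transcription of the viral genome in packaging cells. The genome carries the Ψ packaging signal, a gag fragment, RRE and cPPT/CTS.

Within the provirus, the EF-1α core promoter with its intron A drives a fusion of a short Gap43 fragment to mTagBFP2. The Gap43 fragment is presumably the palmitoylation motif that sends the blue fluorescent protein to the membrane, as the stated purpose describes. A WPRE follows to enhance expression. This reporter appears to take the place of the puromycin marker implied by the parent's name.

The guide cassette lies in the 3' LTR region in reverse orientation: a human U6 promoter, a tRNA element, and an S. pyogenes tracrRNA scaffold fragment. These flank an intervening stretch that includes a sequence annotated as deoC1, probably a stuffer replaced on sgRNA insertion, though the record does not say so. In CROPseq-type designs, placing the cassette in the 3' LTR means it is copied during reverse transcription and is also embedded in the Pol II reporter transcript. The tRNA supports processing of multiplexed guides. The v2 modification adds a T7 promoter within the 3' LTR, allowing in vitro transcription-based detection of guide identities in pooled, multiplexed CRISPR screens.
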