Addgene plasmid #225755: CROPseq-multi-v2-palmitoyl-mTagBFP2-BsmBI_entry (pRW1509)
Purpose: (Empty Backbone) Entry vector to clone sgRNA(s) into the CROPseq-multi-v2 construct with membrane-localized palmitoyl-mTagBFP2; v2 is compatible with T7 in vitro transcription detection
Depositing lab: Paul Blainey. Depositing organization: Broad Institute. Publication: CROPseq-multi: a versatile solution for multiplexed perturbation and decoding in pooled CRISPR screens. Walton RT, Qin Y, Blainey PC. bioRxiv [Preprint]. 2024 Mar 17:2024.03.17.585235. doi: 10.1101/2024.03.17.585235. PubMed 38558968.
Backbone
  Vector backbone: CROPseq-multi-Puro (pRW1441)
  Modifications to backbone: a T7 promoter is encoded within the 3' LTR
  Vector type: Mammalian Expression, Lentiviral, CRISPR
Growth in bacteria
  Bacterial resistance: Ampicillin, 100 μg/mL
  Growth temperature: 30°C
  Growth strain: NEB Stable
  Copy number: High Copy
Gene/Insert
  Cloning method: Restriction Enzyme
  Sequencing primers: 5′ GGGCTAATTCACTCCCAACGAAG
Terms and licenses: Academic/Nonprofit Terms; Industry Terms: Not Available to Industry
Depositor comments: Please visit https://www.biorxiv.org/content/10.1101/2024.03.17.585235 for bioRxiv preprint.
How to cite: CROPseq-multi-v2-palmitoyl-mTagBFP2-BsmBI_entry (pRW1509) was a gift from Paul Blainey (Addgene plasmid # 225755 ; http://n2t.net/addgene:225755 ; RRID:Addgene_225755)
